Addgene plasmid #88245: pDONR223-ZNF146
Purpose: Donor Vector containing ZNF146 transcription factor, part of the Human TFome Collection
Depositing lab: Marc Vidal. Depositing organization: Dana-Farber Cancer Institute. Publication: A comprehensive library of human transcription factors for cell fate engineering. Ng AHM, Khoshakhlagh P, Rojo Arias JE, Pasquini G, Wang K, Swiersy A, Shipman SL, Appleton E, Kiaee K, Kohman RE, Vernet A, Dysart M, Leeper K, Saylor W, Huang JY, Graveline A, Taipale J, Hill DE, Vidal M, Melero-Martin JM, Busskamp V, Church GM. Nat Biotechnol. 2021 Apr;39(4):510-519. doi: 10.1038/s41587-020-0742-6. Epub 2020 Nov 30. PubMed 33257861.
Backbone
  Vector backbone: pDONR223
  Backbone manufacturer: Invitrogen
  Backbone size w/o insert (bp): 3000
  Vector type: Gateway Donor Vector
Growth in bacteria
  Bacterial resistance: Spectinomycin, 50 μg/mL
  Growth temperature: 37°C
  Growth strain: DH5alpha
  Copy number: High Copy
Gene/Insert
  Gene/Insert name: ZNF146
  Species: H. sapiens (human)
  Insert size (bp): 879
  Mutation: Last nucleotide of stop codon removed to allow for Gateway C-terminal fusions
  Entrez Gene: ZNF146 (a.k.a. OZF)
  Cloning method: Gateway Cloning
  Sequencing primers: 5′ M13F(-21); 3′ M13R
Terms and licenses: Academic/Nonprofit Terms; Industry Terms: Not Available to Industry
Depositor comments: Represents the ORFeome subset of the TFome
How to cite: pDONR223-ZNF146 was a gift from Marc Vidal (Addgene plasmid # 88245 ; http://n2t.net/addgene:88245 ; RRID:Addgene_88245)
