[The description below was written by a language model from this plasmid's Addgene catalogue record and pLannotate feature annotations shown in this document.]
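Description:
pDONR223-ZNF146 is a Gateway entry-type clone built on the Invitrogen pDONR223 donor backbone and carries the open reading frame of human ZNF146 (also known as OZF), a zinc-finger transcription factor. It belongs to the Human TFome Collection, specifically the subset derived from the ORFeome resource. The plasmid is maintained in E. coli at high copy through a ColE1/pUC-type origin and is selected with spectinomycin via the aadA (SmR) aminoglycoside adenylyltransferase gene. This gene sits downstream of a class 1 integron Pc promoter fragment and a short remnant of a gentamicin resistance gene.

The roughly 879 bp insert lies between two attL recombination sites, which allow the ORF to be moved into any compatible destination vector by an LR Clonase reaction. The automated annotation labels both sites attL3 and marks only the first part of the ZNF146 coding sequence. However, the spacing between the two att sites is consistent with the full recorded insert. The last nucleotide of the stop codon has been removed, so after transfer the ORF can read through into a C-terminal tag or fusion partner supplied by the destination vector.

The plasmid has no eukaryotic promoter and is not an expression construct. rrnB T1 and T2 terminators sit upstream of the cassette to insulate it from read-through transcription, a T7 promoter lies just outside the downstream att site, and small lacZα and lacI fragments are backbone remnants. M13 forward and reverse priming sites flank the cassette for sequence verification. Its typical use is as a source clone for making ZNF146 expression vectors, for example in transcription factor overexpression screens for cell fate engineering.
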