Features (pLannotate 1.2.2; 12 found; start..end, strand, type, name):
      1..28      -  terminator     rrnB T2 terminator: transcription terminator T2 from the E. coli rrnB gene
    160..203     +  terminator     rrnB T1 terminator: Escherichia coli rrnB; transcription terminator T1 from the E. coli rrnB gene
    250..286     -  CDS            lacZα (fragment): LacZα fragment of β-galactosidase; lacZ fragment
    303..398     +  protein_bind   attL3: mutant version of attL; recombination site for the Gateway® LR reaction LR Clonase™
    404..523     +  CDS            ZNF146 (fragment): OZF_HUMAN - Also known as OZF. Experimental evidence at protein level: Swiss-Prot protein existence level 1. From Homo sapiens (Human).
   1284..1379    -  protein_bind   attL3: mutant version of attL; recombination site for the Gateway® LR reaction LR Clonase™
   1398..1416    -  promoter       T7 promoter: promoter for bacteriophage T7 RNA polymerase
   1606..1629    +  promoter       Pc promoter (fragment): intI1 (promoter lies within the coding sequence); class 1 integron promoter
   1805..1861    +  CDS            GmR (fragment): gentamycin acetyltransferase; aacC1; confers resistance to gentamycin
   1868..2659    +  CDS            SmR: aminoglycoside adenylyltransferase (Murphy, 1985); aadA; confers resistance to spectinomycin and streptomycin
   2752..3340    +  rep_origin     ori: high-copy-number ColE1/pMB1/pBR322/pUC origin of replication
   3523..3615    +  CDS            lacI (fragment): lac repressor; lacI; The lac repressor binds to the lac operator to inhibit transcription in E. coli. This inhibition can be relieved by adding lactose or isopropyl-β-D-thiogalactopyranoside (IPTG).
>Addgene plasmid #88245 | pDONR223-ZNF146 | addgene full sequence | sequence record 202473 | Addgene NGS Result
AAAAGGCCATCCGTCAGGATGGCCTTCTGCTTAGTTTGATGCCTGGCAGTTTATGGCGGGCGTCCTGCCC
GCCACCCTCCGGGCCGTTGCTTCACAACGTTCAAATCCGCTCCCGGCGGATTTGTCCTACTCAGGAGAGC
GTTCACCGACAAACAACAGATAAAACGAAAGGCCCAGTCTTCCGACTGAGCCTTTCGTTTTATTTGATGC
CTGGCAGTTCCCTACTCTCGCGTTAACGCTAGCATGGATGTTTTCCCAGTCACGACGTTGTAAAACGACG
GCCAGTCTTAAGCTCGGGCCCCAAATAATGATTTTATTTTGACTGATAGTGACCTGTTCGTTGCAACAAA
TTGATGAGCAATGCTTTTTTATAATGCCAACTTTGTACAAAAAAGTTGGCACCATGTCACACCTCAGCCA
GCAGAAAATTTACAGTGGGGAAAACCCCTTTGCCTGTAAGGTATGTGGAAAAGTCTTCAGCCACAAATCA
AACCTCACTGAGCATGAGCATTTTCACACGAGAGAGAAACCTTTTGAATGTAACGAGTGTGGAAAAGCCT
TTAGCCAAAAGCAGTATGTCATTAAACATCAGAACACCCATACTGGCGAGAAGCTTTTCGAATGTAATGA
ATGTGGAAAATCATTTAGCCAGAAGGAAAACCTCCTTACGCACCAGAAAATTCACACTGGAGAAAAACCT
TTTGAGTGTAAAGATTGCGGGAAAGCTTTCATTCAGAAGTCAAACCTCATCAGACACCAGAGAACTCACA
CAGGAGAGAAGCCCTTTGTATGTAAGGAGTGTGGAAAAACCTTCAGTGGCAAATCCAACCTTACTGAGCA
TGAGAAAATCCATATTGGAGAGAAGCCTTTTAAATGTAGTGAATGTGGAACAGCCTTTGGCCAGAAGAAG
TACCTCATAAAACATCAGAACATTCACACTGGAGAGAAACCCTATGAATGTAACGAATGTGGAAAAGCCT
TCTCTCAGCGAACATCACTTATTGTACATGTGAGGATTCATTCAGGTGATAAACCTTACGAATGCAATGT
TTGTGGAAAAGCCTTCTCTCAGAGCTCATCTCTCACTGTGCATGTGAGAAGCCATACAGGGGAGAAGCCC
TATGGTTGTAATGAATGTGGGAAAGCTTTCTCTCAGTTCTCAACCCTTGCTCTGCATTTGAGAATACACA
CAGGTAAGAAGCCTTATCAGTGCAGTGAATGTGGGAAAGCTTTCAGCCAGAAGTCACACCACATTAGACA
CCAGAAAATTCATACTCACTTGCCAACTTTCTTGTACAAAGTTGGCATTATAAGAAAGCATTGCTTATCA
ATTTGTTGCAACGAACAGGTCACTATCAGTCAAAATAAAATCATTATTTGCCATCCAGCTGATATCCCCT
ATAGTGAGTCGTATTACATGGTCATAGCTGTTTCCTGGCAGCTCTGGCCCGTGTCTCAAAATCTCTGATG
TTACATTGCACAAGATAAAAATATATCATCATGCCTCCTCTAGACCAGCCAGGACAGAAATGCCTCGACT
TCGCTGCTACCCAAGGTTGCCGGGTGACGCACACCGTGGAAACGGATGAAGGCACGAACCCAGTGGACAT
AAGCCTGTTCGGTTCGTAAGCTGTAATGCAAGTAGCGTATGCGCTCACGCAACTGGTCCAGAACCTTGAC
CGAACGCAGCGGTGGTAACGGCGCAGTGGCGGTTTTCATGGCTTGTTATGACTGTTTTTTTGGGGTACAG
TCTATGCCTCGGGCATCCAAGCAGCAAGCGCGTTACGCCGTGGGTCGATGTTTGATGTTATGGAGCAGCA
ACGATGTTACGCAGCAGGGCAGTCGCCCTAAAACAAAGTTAAACATTATGAGGGAAGCGGTGATCGCCGA
AGTATCGACTCAACTATCAGAGGTAGTTGGCGTCATCGAGCGCCATCTCGAACCGACGTTGCTGGCCGTA
CATTTGTACGGCTCCGCAGTGGATGGCGGCCTGAAGCCACACAGTGATATTGATTTGCTGGTTACGGTGA
CCGTAAGGCTTGATGAAACAACGCGGCGAGCTTTGATCAACGACCTTTTGGAAACTTCGGCTTCCCCTGG
AGAGAGCGAGATTCTCCGCGCTGTAGAAGTCACCATTGTTGTGCACGACGACATCATTCCGTGGCGTTAT
CCAGCTAAGCGCGAACTGCAATTTGGAGAATGGCAGCGCAATGACATTCTTGCAGGTATCTTCGAGCCAG
CCACGATCGACATTGATCTGGCTATCTTGCTGACAAAAGCAAGAGAACATAGCGTTGCCTTGGTAGGTCC
AGCGGCGGAGGAACTCTTTGATCCGGTTCCTGAACAGGATCTATTTGAGGCGCTAAATGAAACCTTAACG
CTATGGAACTCGCCGCCCGACTGGGCTGGCGATGAGCGAAATGTAGTGCTTACGTTGTCCCGCATTTGGT
ACAGCGCAGTAACCGGCAAAATCGCGCCGAAGGATGTCGCTGCCGACTGGGCAATGGAGCGCCTGCCGGC
CCAGTATCAGCCCGTCATACTTGAAGCTAGACAGGCTTATCTTGGACAAGAAGAAGATCGCTTGGCCTCG
CGCGCAGATCAGTTGGAAGAATTTGTCCACTACGTGAAAGGCGAGATCACCAAGGTAGTCGGCAAATAAC
CCTCGAGCCACCCATGACCAAAATCCCTTAACGTGAGTTACGCGTCGTTCCACTGAGCGTCAGACCCCGT
AGAAAAGATCAAAGGATCTTCTTGAGATCCTTTTTTTCTGCGCGTAATCTGCTGCTTGCAAACAAAAAAA
CCACCGCTACCAGCGGTGGTTTGTTTGCCGGATCAAGAGCTACCAACTCTTTTTCCGAAGGTAACTGGCT
TCAGCAGAGCGCAGATACCAAATACTGTTCTTCTAGTGTAGCCGTAGTTAGGCCACCACTTCAAGAACTC
TGTAGCACCGCCTACATACCTCGCTCTGCTAATCCTGTTACCAGTGGCTGCTGCCAGTGGCGATAAGTCG
TGTCTTACCGGGTTGGACTCAAGACGATAGTTACCGGATAAGGCGCAGCGGTCGGGCTGAACGGGGGGTT
CGTGCACACAGCCCAGCTTGGAGCGAACGACCTACACCGAACTGAGATACCTACAGCGTGAGCTATGAGA
AAGCGCCACGCTTCCCGAAGGGAGAAAGGCGGACAGGTATCCGGTAAGCGGCAGGGTCGGAACAGGAGAG
CGCACGAGGGAGCTTCCAGGGGGAAACGCCTGGTATCTTTATAGTCCTGTCGGGTTTCGCCACCTCTGAC
TTGAGCGTCGATTTTTGTGATGCTCGTCAGGGGGGCGGAGCCTATGGAAAAACGCCAGCAACGCGGCCTT
TTTACGGTTCCTGGCCTTTTGCTGGCCTTTTGCTCACATGTTCTTTCCTGCGTTATCCCCTGATTCTGTG
GATAACCGTATTACCGCCTTTGAGTGAGCTGATACCGCTCGCCGCAGCCGAACGACCGAGCGCAGCGAGT
CAGTGAGCGAGGAAGCGGAAGAGCGCCCAATACGCAAACCGCCTCTCCCCGCGCGTTGGCCGATTCATTA
ATGCAGCTGGCACGACAGGTTTCCCGACTGGAAAGCGGGCAGTGAGCGCAACGCAATTAATACGCGTACC
GCTAGCCAGGAAGAGTTTGTAGAAACGCA
