>Addgene plasmid #88245 | pDONR223-ZNF146 | depositor partial sequence | sequence record 171849 | insert
ATGTCACACCTCAGCCAGCAGAAAATTTACAGTGGGGAAAACCCCTTTGCCTGTAAGGTATGTGGAAAAG
TCTTCAGCCACAAATCAAACCTCACTGAGCATGAGCATTTTCACACGAGAGAGAAACCTTTTGAATGTAA
CGAGTGTGGAAAAGCCTTTAGCCAAAAGCAGTATGTCATTAAACATCAGAACACCCATACTGGCGAGAAG
CTTTTCGAATGTAATGAATGTGGAAAATCATTTAGCCAGAAGGAAAACCTCCTTACGCACCAGAAAATTC
ACACTGGAGAAAAACCTTTTGAGTGTAAAGATTGCGGGAAAGCTTTCATTCAGAAGTCAAACCTCATCAG
ACACCAGAGAACTCACACAGGAGAGAAGCCCTTTGTATGTAAGGAGTGTGGAAAAACCTTCAGTGGCAAA
TCCAACCTTACTGAGCATGAGAAAATCCATATTGGAGAGAAGCCTTTTAAATGTAGTGAATGTGGAACAG
CCTTTGGCCAGAAGAAGTACCTCATAAAACATCAGAACATTCACACTGGAGAGAAACCCTATGAATGTAA
CGAATGTGGAAAAGCCTTCTCTCAGCGAACATCACTTATTGTACATGTGAGGATTCATTCAGGTGATAAA
CCTTACGAATGCAATGTTTGTGGAAAAGCCTTCTCTCAGAGCTCATCTCTCACTGTGCATGTGAGAAGCC
ATACAGGGGAGAAGCCCTATGGTTGTAATGAATGTGGGAAAGCTTTCTCTCAGTTCTCAACCCTTGCTCT
GCATTTGAGAATACACACAGGTAAGAAGCCTTATCAGTGCAGTGAATGTGGGAAAGCTTTCAGCCAGAAG
TCACACCACATTAGACACCAGAAAATTCATACTCACTAA
